>Addgene plasmid #12739 | DCT.VV.Orf51 | addgene partial sequence | sequence record 19134 | T7 5'-TAATACGACTCACTATAGGG-3'
GTACCCTTCACCGAATTCCAGCTGACCACCATGTACGAACATAGGCCTCCTAGTTTGGAGACTAATTCTT
TTTCATCAACTAGACGTTTATTCTCAAATAGCGATTGGTGTTGTAAGGATCCTGGTCGTAGTAAGTTAAC
CAACATGGTGAATTCTTGCACACTATTGACGATAGGTGTAGCCGATAAACAAATCATCTTATGGTTTTTT
AATGCGATGGTCTTAGATAAAAAATTATATACTGAACGAGTAGGACGGATCTTACCATCTTCTTTGATTA
ATGATTTAGAAATGAAGTTATGAGCAATTCCCGGGGATCCGAATAAAGGGTCAAGACAATTCTGCAGATA
TCCAGCACAGTGGCGGCCGCTCGAGTCTAGAGGGCCCGCGGTTCGAAGGTAAGCCTATCCCTAACCCTCT
CCTCGGTCTCGATTCTACGCGTACCGGTCATCATCACCATCACCATTGAGTTTAAACCCGCTGATCAGCC
TCGACTGTGCCTTCTAGTTGCCAGCCATCTGTTGTTTGCCCCTCCCCCGTGCCTTCCTTGACCCTGGAAG
GTGCCACTCCCACTGTCCTTTCCTAATAAAATGAGGAAATTGCATCGCATTGTCTGAGTAGGTGTCATT
