[The description below was written by a language model from this plasmid's Addgene catalogue record.]
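Description:
DCT.VV.Orf51 is a mammalian expression plasmid built on the commercial pcDNA 3.1D V5-His-TOPO backbone (about 5.5 kb without insert) and carrying a short, 273 bp open reading frame from vaccinia virus. It is propagated in E. coli as a high-copy plasmid under ampicillin selection, and it also carries a neomycin resistance marker that allows G418 selection of transfected mammalian cells. The record lists BamHI sites flanking the insert on both sides, both retained. It names a T7 primer for sequencing from the 5′ side. No feature table is provided, so the promoter and any tags are not explicitly recorded. The pcDNA3.1 family generally drives inserts from the CMV immediate-early promoter, and this backbone offers C-terminal V5 and His tags, but the record does not state whether the ORF is in frame with those tags.

The plasmid is one member of a library of individually cloned vaccinia virus ORFs made for screening. The associated work concerned identifying poxvirus CD8+ T cell determinants to inform the design and characterization of smallpox vaccines. In such a screen, each ORF is expressed in mammalian cells so that its products can be tested for recognition by virus-specific T cells. The name "Orf51" is internal to this library, and the corresponding gene designations in the Copenhagen and WR strains are given only in the library's supplementary data, not in this record. The depositors caution that the clone was intended for screening and may differ from the canonical reference sequence, so the insert sequence should be checked against the available quality-control data before it is relied on.
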