Addgene plasmid #12739: DCT.VV.Orf51
Purpose: This plasmid was designed for screening purposes and may contain discrepancies relative to the current canonical GenBank version of the gene.
Depositing lab: Jack Bennink & Jon Yewdell. Depositing organization: National Institute of Allergy and Infectious Diseases (NIAID). Publication: Identification of poxvirus CD8+ T cell determinants to enable rational design and characterization of smallpox vaccines. Tscharke DC, Karupiah G, Zhou J, Palmore T, Irvine KR, Haeryfar SM, Williams S, Sidney J, Sette A, Bennink JR, Yewdell JW. J Exp Med. 2005 January 3; 201(1): 95–104. 10.1084/jem.20041912 PubMed 15623576.
Backbone
  Vector backbone: pcDNA 3.1D V5-His-TOPO
  Backbone manufacturer: Invitrogen
  Backbone size w/o insert (bp): 5514
  Vector type: Mammalian Expression
  Selectable markers: Neomycin (select with G418)
Growth in bacteria
  Bacterial resistance: Ampicillin, 100 μg/mL
  Growth temperature: 37°C
  Growth strain: DH5alpha
  Copy number: High Copy
Gene/Insert
  Gene/Insert name: VV.Orf51
  Species: Vaccinia Virus
  Insert size (bp): 273
  Cloning method: Restriction Enzyme; 5′ cloning site BamHI (not destroyed); 3′ cloning site BamHI (not destroyed)
  Sequencing primers: 5′ Universal T7
Terms and licenses: Academic/Nonprofit Terms; Industry Terms: Not Available to Industry
Depositor comments: Please see the Vaccinia kit page ( https://www.addgene.org/vvorf/ ) for more information. The kit page contains the supplemental VVOrfData spreadsheet, which includes important information about this plasmid. The plasmid and insert names provided here relate only to this library. The name of the ORF (if present) in VACV strain Copenhagen and the name of the ORF (if annotated) in VACV strain WR sequence can be found in VVOrfData spreadsheet. Please note that the amino acid sequence given for each ORF in the spreadsheet may contain some errors. Additionally, changes from the expected sequence may be present in these plasmids. Please see Addgene's quality control sequence and sequencing notes in the VVOrfData spreadsheet before ordering this plasmid.
How to cite: DCT.VV.Orf51 was a gift from Jack Bennink & Jon Yewdell (Addgene plasmid # 12739 ; http://n2t.net/addgene:12739 ; RRID:Addgene_12739)
